>Addgene plasmid #132240 | pDONR221_SLC51A | addgene full sequence | sequence record 263872 | Addgene NGS Result
CTTTCCTGCGTTATCCCCTGATTCTGTGGATAACCGTATTACCGCCTTTGAGTGAGCTGATACCGCTCGC
CGCAGCCGAACGACCGAGCGCAGCGAGTCAGTGAGCGAGGAAGCGGAAGAGCGCCCAATACGCAAACCGC
CTCTCCCCGCGCGTTGGCCGATTCATTAATGCAGCTGGCACGACAGGTTTCCCGACTGGAAAGCGGGCAG
TGAGCGCAACGCAATTAATACGCGTACCGCTAGCCAGGAAGAGTTTGTAGAAACGCAAAAAGGCCATCCG
TCAGGATGGCCTTCTGCTTAGTTTGATGCCTGGCAGTTTATGGCGGGCGTCCTGCCCGCCACCCTCCGGG
CCGTTGCTTCACAACGTTCAAATCCGCTCCCGGCGGATTTGTCCTACTCAGGAGAGCGTTCACCGACAAA
CAACAGATAAAACGAAAGGCCCAGTCTTCCGACTGAGCCTTTCGTTTTATTTGATGCCTGGCAGTTCCCT
ACTCTCGCGTTAACGCTAGCATGGATGTTTTCCCAGTCACGACGTTGTAAAACGACGGCCAGTCTTAAGC
TCGGGCCCCAAATAATGATTTTATTTTGACTGATAGTGACCTGTTCGTTGCAACACATTGATGAGCAATG
CTTTTTTATAATGCCAACTTTGTACAAAAAAGCAGGCTCCACCATGGAGCCTGGCAGGACCCAGATCAAG
CTGGACCCACGCTACACAGCCGATCTGCTGGAGGTGCTGAAGACCAACTATGGCATCCCATCCGCCTGTT
TCTCTCAGCCCCCTACAGCAGCACAGCTGCTGAGGGCCCTGGGACCAGTGGAGCTGGCCCTGACCAGCAT
CCTGACACTGCTGGCCCTGGGCTCCATCGCCATCTTTCTGGAGGACGCCGTGTACCTGTATAAGAATACC
CTGTGCCCCATCAAGCGGAGAACACTGCTGTGGAAGAGCTCCGCCCCTACCGTGGTGAGCGTGCTGTGCT
GTTTCGGACTGTGGATCCCACGGTCCCTGGTGCTGGTGGAGATGACCATCACATCTTTCTACGCCGTGTG
CTTTTATCTGCTGATGCTGGTCATGGTGGAGGGATTTGGAGGCAAGGAGGCCGTGCTGCGGACCCTGAGA
GACACACCAATGATGGTGCACACAGGCCCCTGCTGTTGCTGTTGCCCTTGTTGCCCACGGCTGCTGCTGA
CCAGAAAGAAGCTGCAGCTGCTGATGCTGGGCCCTTTCCAGTACGCCTTTCTGAAGATCACCCTGACACT
GGTGGGCCTGTTCCTGGTGCCCGATGGCATCTATGACCCTGCCGATATCAGCGAGGGCTCCACCGCCCTG
TGGATCAACACATTTCTGGGCGTGAGCACCCTGCTGGCCCTGTGGACACTGGGCATCATCTCCAGGCAGG
CAAGGCTGCACCTGGGAGAGCAGAATATGGGCGCCAAGTTCGCCCTGTTTCAGGTGCTGCTGATCCTGAC
CGCCCTGCAGCCTTCTATCTTCAGCGTGCTGGCAAACGGAGGACAGATCGCCTGTTCTCCACCCTACTCT
AGCAAGACACGGAGCCAGGTCATGAATTGCCACCTGCTGATCCTGGAGACCTTCCTGATGACCGTGCTGA
CAAGAATGTACTATAGGCGCAAGGATCACAAAGTGGGCTATGAGACCTTTTCCTCTCCAGACCTGGATCT
GAACCTGAAGGCCGACCCAGCTTTCTTGTACAAAGTTGGCATTATAAGAAAGCATTGCTTATCAATTTGT
TGCAACGAACAGGTCACTATCAGTCAAAATAAAATCATTATTTGCCATCCAGCTGATATCCCCTATAGTG
AGTCGTATTACATGGTCATAGCTGTTTCCTGGCAGCTCTGGCCCGTGTCTCAAAATCTCTGATGTTACAT
TGCACAAGATAAAAATATATCATCATGAACAATAAAACTGTCTGCTTACATAAACAGTAATACAAGGGGT
GTTATGAGCCATATTCAACGGGAAACGTCGAGGCCGCGATTAAATTCCAACATGGATGCTGATTTATATG
GGTATAAATGGGCTCGCGATAATGTCGGGCAATCAGGTGCGACAATCTATCGCTTGTATGGGAAGCCCGA
TGCGCCAGAGTTGTTTCTGAAACATGGCAAAGGTAGCGTTGCCAATGATGTTACAGATGAGATGGTCAGA
CTAAACTGGCTGACGGAATTTATGCCTCTTCCGACCATCAAGCATTTTATCCGTACTCCTGATGATGCAT
GGTTACTCACCACTGCGATCCCCGGAAAAACAGCATTCCAGGTATTAGAAGAATATCCTGATTCAGGTGA
AAATATTGTTGATGCGCTGGCAGTGTTCCTGCGCCGGTTGCATTCGATTCCTGTTTGTAATTGTCCTTTT
AACAGCGATCGCGTATTTCGTCTCGCTCAGGCGCAATCACGAATGAATAACGGTTTGGTTGATGCGAGTG
ATTTTGATGACGAGCGTAATGGCTGGCCTGTTGAACAAGTCTGGAAAGAAATGCATAAACTTTTGCCATT
CTCACCGGATTCAGTCGTCACTCATGGTGATTTCTCACTTGATAACCTTATTTTTGACGAGGGGAAATTA
ATAGGTTGTATTGATGTTGGACGAGTCGGAATCGCAGACCGATACCAGGATCTTGCCATCCTATGGAACT
GCCTCGGTGAGTTTTCTCCTTCATTACAGAAACGGCTTTTTCAAAAATATGGTATTGATAATCCTGATAT
GAATAAATTGCAGTTTCATTTGATGCTCGATGAGTTTTTCTAATCAGAATTGGTTAATTGGTTGTAACAC
TGGCAGAGCATTACGCTGACTTGACGGGACGGCGCAAGCTCATGACCAAAATCCCTTAACGTGAGTTACG
CGTCGTTCCACTGAGCGTCAGACCCCGTAGAAAAGATCAAAGGATCTTCTTGAGATCCTTTTTTTCTGCG
CGTAATCTGCTGCTTGCAAACAAAAAAACCACCGCTACCAGCGGTGGTTTGTTTGCCGGATCAAGAGCTA
CCAACTCTTTTTCCGAAGGTAACTGGCTTCAGCAGAGCGCAGATACCAAATACTGTTCTTCTAGTGTAGC
CGTAGTTAGGCCACCACTTCAAGAACTCTGTAGCACCGCCTACATACCTCGCTCTGCTAATCCTGTTACC
AGTGGCTGCTGCCAGTGGCGATAAGTCGTGTCTTACCGGGTTGGACTCAAGACGATAGTTACCGGATAAG
GCGCAGCGGTCGGGCTGAACGGGGGGTTCGTGCACACAGCCCAGCTTGGAGCGAACGACCTACACCGAAC
TGAGATACCTACAGCGTGAGCTATGAGAAAGCGCCACGCTTCCCGAAGGGAGAAAGGCGGACAGGTATCC
GGTAAGCGGCAGGGTCGGAACAGGAGAGCGCACGAGGGAGCTTCCAGGGGGAAACGCCTGGTATCTTTAT
AGTCCTGTCGGGTTTCGCCACCTCTGACTTGAGCGTCGATTTTTGTGATGCTCGTCAGGGGGGCGGAGCC
TATGGAAAAACGCCAGCAACGCGGCCTTTTTACGGTTCCTGGCCTTTTGCTGGCCTTTTGCTCACATGTT
Features (pLannotate 1.2.2; 10 found; start..end, strand, type, name):
    121..213     +  CDS            lacI (fragment): lac repressor; lacI; The lac repressor binds to the lac operator to inhibit transcription in E. coli. This inhibition can be relieved by adding lactose or isopropyl-β-D-thiogalactopyranoside (IPTG).
    268..295     -  terminator     rrnB T2 terminator: transcription terminator T2 from the E. coli rrnB gene
    427..470     +  terminator     rrnB T1 terminator: Escherichia coli rrnB; transcription terminator T1 from the E. coli rrnB gene
    517..553     -  CDS            lacZα (fragment): LacZα fragment of β-galactosidase; lacZ fragment
    569..668     +  protein_bind   attL1: mutant version of attL; recombination site for the Gateway® LR reaction LR Clonase™
    674..1693    +  CDS            SLC51A: OSTA_HUMAN - Also known as OSTA. Experimental evidence at protein level: Swiss-Prot protein existence level 1. Essential component of the Ost-alpha/Ost-beta complex, a heterodimer that acts as the intestinal basolateral transporter responsible for bile acid export from enterocytes into portal blood. Efficiently transports the major species of bile acids. From Homo sapiens (Human).
   1695..1794    -  protein_bind   attL2: mutant version of attL; recombination site for the Gateway® LR reaction LR Clonase™
   1812..1830    -  promoter       T7 promoter: promoter for bacteriophage T7 RNA polymerase
   1964..2773    +  CDS            KanR: aminoglycoside phosphotransferase; aph(3')-Ia; confers resistance to kanamycin in bacteria or G418 (Geneticin®) in eukaryotes
   2920..3508    +  rep_origin     ori: high-copy-number ColE1/pMB1/pBR322/pUC origin of replication
