[The description below was written by a language model from this plasmid's Addgene catalogue record and pLannotate feature annotations shown in this document.]
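Description:
pDONR221_SLC51A is a Gateway entry clone built on the pDONR221 backbone, carrying a codon-optimized open reading frame for human SLC51A (also called OSTalpha). The full sequenced plasmid is 3,570 nt, consistent with a backbone of about 2.55 kb plus the 1,020 bp insert. It is propagated in E. coli through a high-copy ColE1/pUC-type origin and selected with kanamycin via an aminoglycoside phosphotransferase (KanR) gene. Although the catalogue lists the vector type as mammalian expression, the feature table shows no eukaryotic promoter or polyadenylation signal. The plasmid therefore serves as a donor of the ORF rather than as an expression vector in its own right.

The SLC51A coding sequence sits between attL1 and attL2 sites, the recombination sites used in the Gateway LR reaction. This arrangement allows the ORF to be transferred directionally into any attR-containing destination vector, which then supplies the promoter, tags and selection markers needed for a given experiment. Upstream of the cassette are the rrnB T1 and T2 transcription terminators, which shield the insert from read-through transcription in bacteria. A T7 promoter lies beyond attL2 on the opposite strand, pointing back toward the insert, and short lacI and lacZα fragments are backbone remnants. M13 forward and reverse primer sites are used to sequence the insert.

SLC51A encodes the alpha subunit of the Ost-alpha/Ost-beta heterodimer, the intestinal basolateral transporter that exports bile acids from enterocytes into portal blood. The clone belongs to a consortium collection of solute carrier ORFs intended for subcloning into custom expression vectors for transporter studies.
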