Addgene plasmid #132240: pDONR221_SLC51A
Purpose: Gateway entry clone with codon-optimized ORF sequence for subcloning into custom expression vectors
Depositing lab: RESOLUTE Consortium & Giulio Superti-Furga. Depositing organization: CeMM Research Center for Molecular Medicine. Publication: The RESOLUTE consortium: unlocking SLC transporters for drug discovery. Superti-Furga G, Lackner D, Wiedmer T, Ingles-Prieto A, Barbosa B, Girardi E, Goldmann U, Gurtl B, Klavins K, Klimek C, Lindinger S, Lineiro-Retes E, Muller AC, Onstein S, Redinger G, Reil D, Sedlyarov V, Wolf G, Crawford M, Everley R, ... Steppan CM. Nat Rev Drug Discov. 2020 Jul;19(7):429-430. doi: 10.1038/d41573-020-00056-6. PubMed 32265506.
Backbone
  Vector backbone: pDONR221
  Backbone manufacturer: Thermo Fisher Scientific
  Backbone size w/o insert (bp): 2550
  Vector type: Mammalian Expression
Growth in bacteria
  Bacterial resistance: Kanamycin, 50 μg/mL
  Growth temperature: 37°C
  Growth strain: Stbl3
  Copy number: High Copy
Gene/Insert
  Gene/Insert name: SLC51A (alt name: OSTalpha)
  Species: H. sapiens (human)
  Insert size (bp): 1020
  Entrez Gene: SLC51A (a.k.a. OSTA, OSTalpha)
  Cloning method: Gateway Cloning
  Sequencing primers: 5′ M13-fwd; 3′ M13-rev
Terms and licenses: Academic/Nonprofit Terms; Industry Terms
Depositor comments: For more information on the full Resolute plasmid collection, please see www.addgene.org/depositor-collections/re-solute/. Please provide your feedback on this plasmid to the RESOLUTE consortium by filling out their RESOLUTE repository feedback form: https://forms.office.com/Pages/ResponsePage.aspx?id=0e05yklzmkS7rjFGQL4N7z4feCLQvEJAmVcOCM_u885UN1JJRko0Ukg4TVQwNTZLOUxPQVJWT1NHUCQlQCN0PWcu
How to cite: pDONR221_SLC51A was a gift from RESOLUTE Consortium & Giulio Superti-Furga (Addgene plasmid # 132240 ; http://n2t.net/addgene:132240 ; RRID:Addgene_132240)
