>Addgene plasmid #132240 | pDONR221_SLC51A | depositor partial sequence | sequence record 253880 | Codon-optimized ORF of SLC51A
ATGGAGCCTGGCAGGACCCAGATCAAGCTGGACCCACGCTACACAGCCGATCTGCTGGAGGTGCTGAAGA
CCAACTATGGCATCCCATCCGCCTGTTTCTCTCAGCCCCCTACAGCAGCACAGCTGCTGAGGGCCCTGGG
ACCAGTGGAGCTGGCCCTGACCAGCATCCTGACACTGCTGGCCCTGGGCTCCATCGCCATCTTTCTGGAG
GACGCCGTGTACCTGTATAAGAATACCCTGTGCCCCATCAAGCGGAGAACACTGCTGTGGAAGAGCTCCG
CCCCTACCGTGGTGAGCGTGCTGTGCTGTTTCGGACTGTGGATCCCACGGTCCCTGGTGCTGGTGGAGAT
GACCATCACATCTTTCTACGCCGTGTGCTTTTATCTGCTGATGCTGGTCATGGTGGAGGGATTTGGAGGC
AAGGAGGCCGTGCTGCGGACCCTGAGAGACACACCAATGATGGTGCACACAGGCCCCTGCTGTTGCTGTT
GCCCTTGTTGCCCACGGCTGCTGCTGACCAGAAAGAAGCTGCAGCTGCTGATGCTGGGCCCTTTCCAGTA
CGCCTTTCTGAAGATCACCCTGACACTGGTGGGCCTGTTCCTGGTGCCCGATGGCATCTATGACCCTGCC
GATATCAGCGAGGGCTCCACCGCCCTGTGGATCAACACATTTCTGGGCGTGAGCACCCTGCTGGCCCTGT
GGACACTGGGCATCATCTCCAGGCAGGCAAGGCTGCACCTGGGAGAGCAGAATATGGGCGCCAAGTTCGC
CCTGTTTCAGGTGCTGCTGATCCTGACCGCCCTGCAGCCTTCTATCTTCAGCGTGCTGGCAAACGGAGGA
CAGATCGCCTGTTCTCCACCCTACTCTAGCAAGACACGGAGCCAGGTCATGAATTGCCACCTGCTGATCC
TGGAGACCTTCCTGATGACCGTGCTGACAAGAATGTACTATAGGCGCAAGGATCACAAAGTGGGCTATGA
GACCTTTTCCTCTCCAGACCTGGATCTGAACCTGAAGGCC
